>Addgene plasmid #113929 | pCDNA3.1-H-Luc_cyto | depositor full sequence | sequence record 216043 | pCDNA3.1-H-Luc_cyto sequence 6933 bps
GACGGATCGGGAGATCTCCCGATCCCCTATGGTCGACTCTCAGTACAATCTGCTCTGATGCCGCATAGTT
AAGCCAGTATCTGCTCCCTGCTTGTGTGTTGGAGGTCGCTGAGTAGTGCGCGAGCAAAATTTAAGCTACA
ACAAGGCAAGGCTTGACCGACAATTGCATGAAGAATCTGCTTAGGGTTAGGCGTTTTGCGCTGCTTCGCG
ATGTACGGGCCAGATATACGCGTTGACATTGATTATTGACTAGTTATTAATAGTAATCAATTACGGGGTC
ATTAGTTCATAGCCCATATATGGAGTTCCGCGTTACATAACTTACGGTAAATGGCCCGCCTGGCTGACCG
CCCAACGACCCCCGCCCATTGACGTCAATAATGACGTATGTTCCCATAGTAACGCCAATAGGGACTTTCC
ATTGACGTCAATGGGTGGACTATTTACGGTAAACTGCCCACTTGGCAGTACATCAAGTGTATCATATGCC
AAGTACGCCCCCTATTGACGTCAATGACGGTAAATGGCCCGCCTGGCATTATGCCCAGTACATGACCTTA
TGGGACTTTCCTACTTGGCAGTACATCTACGTATTAGTCATCGCTATTACCATGGTGATGCGGTTTTGGC
AGTACATCAATGGGCGTGGATAGCGGTTTGACTCACGGGGATTTCCAAGTCTCCACCCCATTGACGTCAA
TGGGAGTTTGTTTTGGCACCAAAATCAACGGGACTTTCCAAAATGTCGTAACAACTCCGCCCCATTGACG
CAAATGGGCGGTAGGCGTGTACGGTGGGAGGTCTATATAAGCAGAGCTCTCTGGCTAACTAGAGAACCCA
CTGCTTACTGGCTTATCGAAATTAATACGACTCACTATAGGGAGACCCAAGCTGGCTAGTTAAGCTTACC
ATGGGTAAGCCTATCCCTAACCCTCTCCTCGGTCTCGATTCTACGGAAAACCTGTATTTTCAGGGCCCGG
ATCCGTCGACGAATTCTGCAGATATCACAAGTTTGTACAAAAAAGCAGGCTTCACCACCATGGGATCCGA
AATCGGTACTGGCTTTCCATTCGACCCCCATTATGTGGAAGTCCTGGGCGAGCGCATGCACTACGTCGAT
GTTGGTCCGCGCGATGGCACCCCTGTGCTGTTCCTGCACGGTAACCCGACCTCCTCCTACGTGTGGCGCA
ACATCATCCCGCATGTTGCACCGACCCATCGCTGCATTGCTCCAGACCTGATCGGTATGGGCAAATCCGA
CAAACCAGACCTGGGTTATTTCTTCGACGACCACGTCCGCTTCATGGATGCCTTCATCGAAGCCCTGGGT
CTGGAAGAGGTCGTCCTGGTCATTCACGACTGGGGCTCCGCTCTGGGTTTCCACTGGGCCAAGCGCAATC
CAGAGCGCGTCAAAGGTATTGCATTTATGGAGTTCATCCGCCCTATCCCGACCTGGGACGAATGGCCAGA
ATTTGCCCGCGAGACCTTCCAGGCCTTCCGCACCAGCGGCGACCAAATGGGCCAGATCGAAAAAATTTTT
AAGGTGGTGTACCCTGTGGATGATCATCACTTTAAGGTGATCCTGCACTATGGCACACTGGTAATCGACG
GGGTTACGCCGAACATGATCGACTATTTCGGACGGCCGTATGAAGGCATCGCCGTGTTCGACGGCAAAAA
GATCACTGTAACAGGGACCCTGTGGAACGGCAACAAAATTATCGACGAGCGCCTGATCAACCCCGACGGC
TCCCTGCTGTTCCGAGTAACCATCAACGGAGTGACCGGCTGGCGGCTGTGCGAACGCATTCTGGCGGGTG
GCACCGGTGGCTCTGGCGGTACCGGTGGCTCTATGGTCTTCACACTCGAAGATTTCGTTGGGGACTGGCG
ACAGACAGCCGGCTACAACCTGGACCAAGTCCTTGAACAGGGAGGTGTGTCCAGTTTGTTTCAGAATCTC
GGGGTGTCCGTAACTCCGATCCAAAGGATTGTCCTGAGCGGTGAAAATGGGCTGAAGATCGACATCCATG
TCATCATCCCGTATGAAGGTCTGGACGTCGGCCGCAAGCTGATCATCGATCAGAACGTTTTTATCGAGGG
TACGCTGCCGATGGGTGTCGTCCGCCCGCTGACTGAAGTCGAGATGGACCATTACCGCGAGCCGTTCCTG
AATCCTGTTGACCGCGAGCCACTGTGGCGCTTCCCAAACGAGCTGCCAATCGCCGGTGAGCCAGCGAACA
TCGTCGCGCTGGTCGAAGAATACATGGACTGGCTGCACCAGTCCCCTGTCCCGAAGCTGCTGTTCTGGGG
CACCCCAGGCGTTCTGATCCCACCGGCCGAAGCCGCTCGCCTGGCCAAAAGCCTGCCTAACTGCAAGGCT
GTGGACATCGGCCCGGGTCTGAATCTGCTGCAAGAAGACAACCCGGACCTGATCGGCAGCGAGATCGCGC
GCTGGCTGTCTACTCTGGAGATTTCCGGTTAGGACCCAGCTTTCTTGTACAAAGTGGTGATAAACCCGCT
GATCAGCCTCGACTGTGCCTTCTAGTTGCCAGCCATCTGTTGTTTGCCCCTCCCCCGTGCCTTCCTTGAC
CCTGGAAGGTGCCACTCCCACTGTCCTTTCCTAATAAAATGAGGAAATTGCATCGCATTGTCTGAGTAGG
TGTCATTCTATTCTGGGGGGTGGGGTGGGGCAGGACAGCAAGGGGGAGGATTGGGAAGACAATAGCAGGC
ATGCTGGGGATGCGGTGGGCTCTATGGCTTCTGAGGCGGAAAGAACCAGCTGGGGCTCTAGGGGGTATCC
CC
[124 nt withheld, positions 2803-2926]
C
[91 nt withheld, positions 2928-3018]
A
[49 nt withheld, positions 3020-3068]
CCTTTGACGTTGGAGTCCACGTTCTTT
[37 nt withheld, positions 3096-3132]
ACCCTATCTCGGTCTATTCTTTTGATTTATAAGGGATTTTGCCGATTTCGGCCTATTGGTTAAAAAATGA
GCTGATTTAACAAAAATTTAACGCGAATTAATTCTGTGGAATGTGTGTCAGTTAGGGTGTGGAAAGTCCC
CAGGCTCCCCAGCAGGCAGAAGTATGCAAAGCATGCATCTCAATTAGTCAGCAACCAGGTGTGGAAAGTC
CCCAGGCTCCCCAGCAGGCAGAAGTATGCAAAGCATGCATCTCAATTAGTCAGCAACCATAGTCCCGCCC
CTAACTCCGCCCATCCCGCCCCTAACTCCGCCCAGTTCCGCCCATTCTCCGCCCCATGGCTGACTAATTT
TTTTTATTTATGCAGAGGCCGAGGCCGCCTCTGCCTCTGAGCTATTCCAGAAGTAGTGAGGAGGCTTTTT
TGGAGGCCTAGGCTTTTGCAAAAAGCTCCCGGGAGCTTGTATATCCATTTTCGGATCTGATCAAGAGACA
GGATGAGGATCGTTTCGCATGATTGAACAAGATGGATTGCACGCAGGTTCTCCGGCCGCTTGGGTGGAGA
GGCTATTCGGCTATGACTGGGCACAACAGACAATCGGCTGCTCTGATGCCGCCGTGTTCCGGCTGTCAGC
GCAGGGGCGCCCGGTTCTTTTTGTCAAGACCGACCTGTCCGGTGCCCTGAATGAACTGCAGGACGAGGCA
GCGCGGCTATCGTGGCTGGCCACGACGGGCGTTCCTTGCGCAGCTGTGCTCGACGTTGTCACTGAAGCGG
GAAGGGACTGGCTGCTATTGGGCGAAGTGCCGGGGCAGGATCTCCTGTCATCTCACCTTGCTCCTGCCGA
GAAAGTATCCATCATGGCTGATGCAATGCGGCGGCTGCATACGCTTGATCCGGCTACCTGCCCATTCGAC
CACCAAGCGAAACATCGCATCGAGCGAGCACGTACTCGGATGGAAGCCGGTCTTGTCGATCAGGATGATC
TGGACGAAGAGCATCAGGGGCTCGCGCCAGCCGAACTGTTCGCCAGGCTCAAGGCGCGCATGCCCGACGG
CGAGGATCTCGTCGTGACCCATGGCGATGCCTGCTTGCCGAATATCATGGTGGAAAATGGCCGCTTTTCT
GGATTCATCGACTGTGGCCGGCTGGGTGTGGCGGACCGCTATCAGGACATAGCGTTGGCTACCCGTGATA
TTGCTGAAGAGCTTGGCGGCGAATGGGCTGACCGCTTCCTCGTGCTTTACGGTATCGCCGCTCCCGATTC
GCAGCGCATCGCCTTCTATCGCCTTCTTGACGAGTTCTTCTGAGCGGGACTCTGGGGTTCGAAATGACCG
ACCAAGCGACGCCCAACCTGCCATCACGAGATTTCGATTCCACCGCCGCCTTCTATGAAAGGTTGGGCTT
CGGAATCGTTTTCCGGGACGCCGGCTGGATGATCCTCCAGCGCGGGGATCTCATGCTGGAGTTCTTCGCC
CACCCCAACTTGTTTATTGCAGCTTATAATGGTTACAAATAAAGCAATAGCATCACAAATTTCACAAATA
AAGCATTTTTTTCACTGCATTCTAGTTGTGGTTTGTCCAAACTCATCAATGTATCTTATCATGTCTGTAT
ACCGTCGACCTCTAGCTAGAGCTTGGCGTAATCATGGTCATAGCTGTTTCCTGTGTGAAATTGTTATCCG
CTCACAATTCCACACAACATACGAGCCGGAAGCATAAAGTGTAAAGCCTGGGGTGCCTAATGAGTGAGCT
AACTCACATTAATTGCGTTGCGCTCACTGCCCGCTTTCCAGTCGGGAAACCTGTCGTGCCAGCTGCATTA
ATGAATCGGCCAACGCGCGGGGAGAGGCGGTTTGCGTATTGGGCGCTCTTCCGCTTCCTCGCTCACTGAC
TCGCTGCGCTCGGTCGTTCGGCTGCGGCGAGCGGTATCAGCTCACTCAAAGGCGGTAATACGGTTATCCA
CAGAATCAGGGGATAACGCAGGAAAGAACATGTGAGCAAAAGGCCAGCAAAAGGCCAGGAACCGTAAAAA
GGCCGCGTTGCTGGCGTTTTTCCATAGGCTCCGCCCCCCTGACGAGCATCACAAAAATCGACGCTCAAGT
CAGAGGTGGCGAAACCCGACAGGACTATAAAGATACCAGGCGTTTCCCCCTGGAAGCTCCCTCGTGCGCT
CTCCTGTTCCGACCCTGCCGCTTACCGGATACCTGTCCGCCTTTCTCCCTTCGGGAAGCGTGGCGCTTTC
TCATAGCTCACGCTGTAGGTATCTCAGTTCGGTGTAGGTCGTTCGCTCCAAGCTGGGCTGTGTGCACGAA
CCCCCCGTTCAGCCCGACCGCTGCGCCTTATCCGGTAACTATCGTCTTGAGTCCAACCCGGTAAGACACG
ACTTATCGCCACTGGCAGCAGCCACTGGTAACAGGATTAGCAGAGCGAGGTATGTAGGCGGTGCTACAGA
GTTCTTGAAGTGGTGGCCTAACTACGGCTACACTAGAAGAACAGTATTTGGTATCTGCGCTCTGCTGAAG
CCAGTTACCTTCGGAAAAAGAGTTGGTAGCTCTTGATCCGGCAAACAAACCACCGCTGGTAGCGGTTTTT
TTGTTTGCAAGCAGCAGATTACGCGCAGAAAAAAAGGATCTCAAGAAGATCCTTTGATCTTTTCTACGGG
GTCTGACGCTCAGTGGAACGAAAACTCACGTTAAGGGATTTTGGTCATGAGATTATCAAAAAGGATCTTC
ACCTAGATCCTTTTAAATTAAAAATGAAGTTTTAAATCAATCTAAAGTATATATGAGTAAACTTGGTCTG
ACAGTTACCAATGCTTAATCAGTGAGGCACCTATCTCAGCGATCTGTCTATTTCGTTCATCCATAGTTGC
CTGACTCCCCGTCGTGTAGATAACTACGATACGGGAGGGCTTACCATCTGGCCCCAGTGCTGCAATGATA
CCGCGAGACCCACGCTCACCGGCTCCAGATTTATCAGCAATAAACCAGCCAGCCGGAAGGGCCGAGCGCA
GAAGTGGTCCTGCAACTTTATCCGCCTCCATCCAGTCTATTAATTGTTGCCGGGAAGCTAGAGTAAGTAG
TTCGCCAGTTAATAGTTTGCGCAACGTTGTTGCCATTGCTACAGGCATCGTGGTGTCACGCTCGTCGTTT
GGTATGGCTTCATTCAGCTCCGGTTCCCAACGATCAAGGCGAGTTACATGATCCCCCATGTTGTGCAAAA
AAGCGGTTAGCTCCTTCGGTCCTCCGATCGTTGTCAGAAGTAAGTTGGCCGCAGTGTTATCACTCATGGT
TATGGCAGCACTGCATAATTCTCTTACTGTCATGCCATCCGTAAGATGCTTTTCTGTGACTGGTGAGTAC
TCAACCAAGTCATTCTGAGAATAGTGTATGCGGCGACCGAGTTGCTCTTGCCCGGCGTCAATACGGGATA
ATACCGCGCCACATAGCAGAACTTTAAAAGTGCTCATCATTGGAAAACGTTCTTCGGGGCGAAAACTCTC
AAGGATCTTACCGCTGTTGAGATCCAGTTCGATGTAACCCACTCGTGCACCCAACTGATCTTCAGCATCT
TTTACTTTCACCAGCGTTTCTGGGTGAGCAAAAACAGGAAGGCAAAATGCCGCAAAAAAGGGAATAAGGG
CGACACGGAAATGTTGAATACTCATACTCTTCCTTTTTCAATATTATTGAAGCATTTATCAGGGTTATTG
TCTCATGAGCGGATACATATTTGAATGTATTTAGAAAAATAAACAAATAGGGGTTCCGCGCACATTTCCC
CGAAAAGTGCCACCTGACGTC
Features (pLannotate 1.2.2; 27 found; start..end, strand, type, name):
     36..80      -  misc_feature   bom (fragment): basis of mobility region from pBR322
    235..614     +  enhancer       CMV enhancer: human cytomegalovirus immediate early enhancer
    615..818     +  promoter       CMV promoter: human cytomegalovirus (CMV) immediate early promoter
    814..847     +  LTR            5' LTR (truncated) (fragment): truncated 5' long terminal repeat (LTR) from HIV-1
    863..881     +  promoter       T7 promoter: promoter for bacteriophage T7 RNA polymerase
    914..955     +  CDS            V5 tag: epitope tag from simian virus 5
    956..976     +  CDS            TEV site: tobacco etch virus (TEV) protease recognition and cleavage site
   1007..1031    +  protein_bind   attB1: mutant version of attB; recombination site for the Gateway® BP reaction BP Clonase™
   1049..1505    +  CDS            HaloTag® (fragment): modified bacterial dehalogenase that forms covalent bonds with chloroalkane derivatives
   1505..1816    +  CDS            Nluc (fragment): NanoLuc® luciferase human codon-optimized
   1853..2053    +  CDS            Nluc (fragment): NanoLuc® luciferase human codon-optimized
   2054..2478    +  CDS            HaloTag® (fragment): modified bacterial dehalogenase that forms covalent bonds with chloroalkane derivatives
   2484..2508    -  protein_bind   attB2: mutant version of attB; recombination site for the Gateway® BP reaction BP Clonase™
   2533..2757    +  polyA_signal   bGH poly(A) signal: bovine growth hormone polyadenylation signal
   2761..2782    +  promoter       SV40 promoter (fragment): SV40 enhancer and early promoter
   2803..3231    +  rep_origin     f1 ori (sequence partly withheld): f1 bacteriophage origin of replication; arrow indicates direction of (+) strand synthesis
   3245..3574    +  promoter       SV40 promoter: SV40 enhancer and early promoter
   3641..4432    +  CDS            neo: KKA2_KLEPN - Also known as kan, nptII. Experimental evidence at protein level: Swiss-Prot protein existence level 1. Resistance to kanamycin, neomycin, paromomycin, ribostamycin, butirosin and gentamicin B. From Klebsiella pneumoniae.
   4456..4614    +  CDS            ble (fragment): BLE_KLEPN - Experimental evidence at protein level: Swiss-Prot protein existence level 1. Binding protein with a strong affinity to the bleomycin family of antibiotics. Binds to CL990; an antimitotic-antibiotic compound. From Klebsiella pneumoniae.
   4609..4730    +  polyA_signal   SV40 poly(A) signal: SV40 polyadenylation signal
   4803..4819    -  protein_bind   lac operator: The lac repressor binds to the lac operator to inhibit transcription in E. coli. This inhibition can be relieved by adding lactose or isopropyl-β-D-thiogalactopyranoside (IPTG). lac repressor encoded by lacI
   4827..4857    -  promoter       lac promoter: promoter for the E. coli lac operon
   4872..4893    -  protein_bind   CAP binding site: CAP binding activates transcription in the presence of cAMP. E. coli catabolite activator protein
   4906..4998    -  CDS            lacI (fragment): lac repressor; lacI; The lac repressor binds to the lac operator to inhibit transcription in E. coli. This inhibition can be relieved by adding lactose or isopropyl-β-D-thiogalactopyranoside (IPTG).
   5181..5766    -  rep_origin     ori: high-copy-number ColE1/pMB1/pBR322/pUC origin of replication
   5937..6797    -  CDS            AmpR: β-lactamase; bla; confers resistance to ampicillin, carbenicillin, and related antibiotics
   6798..6902    -  promoter       AmpR promoter: bla
