>Addgene plasmid #113929 | pCDNA3.1-H-Luc_cyto | addgene full sequence | sequence record 222526 | Addgene NGS Result
GACGGATCGGGAGATCTCCCGATCCCCTATGGTGCACTCTCAGTACAATCTGCTCTGATGCCGCATAGTT
AAGCCAGTATCTGCTCCCTGCTTGTGTGTTGGAGGTCGCTGAGTAGTGCGCGAGCAAAATTTAAGCTACA
ACAAGGCAAGGCTTGACCGACAATTGCATGAAGAATCTGCTTAGGGTTAGGCGTTTTGCGCTGCTTCGCG
ATGTACGGGCCAGATATACGCGTTGACATTGATTATTGACTAGTTATTAATAGTAATCAATTACGGGGTC
ATTAGTTCATAGCCCATATATGGAGTTCCGCGTTACATAACTTACGGTAAATGGCCCGCCTGGCTGACCG
CCCAACGACCCCCGCCCATTGACGTCAATAATGACGTATGTTCCCATAGTAACGCCAATAGGGACTTTCC
ATTGACGTCAATGGGTGGAGTATTTACGGTAAACTGCCCACTTGGCAGTACATCAAGTGTATCATATGCC
AAGTACGCCCCCTATTGACGTCAATGACGGTAAATGGCCCGCCTGGCATTATGCCCAGTACATGACCTTA
TGGGACTTTCCTACTTGGCAGTACATCTACGTATTAGTCATCGCTATTACCATGGTGATGCGGTTTTGGC
AGTACATCAATGGGCGTGGATAGCGGTTTGACTCACGGGGATTTCCAAGTCTCCACCCCATTGACGTCAA
TGGGAGTTTGTTTTGGCACCAAAATCAACGGGACTTTCCAAAATGTCGTAACAACTCCGCCCCATTGACG
CAAATGGGCGGTAGGCGTGTACGGTGGGAGGTCTATATAAGCAGAGCTCTCTGGCTAACTAGAGAACCCA
CTGCTTACTGGCTTATCGAAATTAATACGACTCACTATAGGGAGACCCAAGCTGGCTAGTTAAGCTTACC
ATGGGTAAGCCTATCCCTAACCCTCTCCTCGGTCTCGATTCTACGGAAAACCTGTATTTTCAGGGCCCGG
ATCCGTCGACGAATTCTGCAGATATCACAAGTTTGTACAAAAAAGCAGGCTTCACCACCATGGGATCCGA
AATCGGTACTGGCTTTCCATTCGACCCCCATTATGTGGAAGTCCTGGGCGAGCGCATGCACTACGTCGAT
GTTGGTCCGCGCGATGGCACCCCTGTGCTGTTCCTGCACGGTAACCCGACCTCCTCCTACGTGTGGCGCA
ACATCATCCCGCATGTTGCACCGACCCATCGCTGCATTGCTCCAGACCTGATCGGTATGGGCAAATCCGA
CAAACCAGACCTGGGTTATTTCTTCGACGACCACGTCCGCTTCATGGATGCCTTCATCGAAGCCCTGGGT
CTGGAAGAGGTCGTCCTGGTCATTCACGACTGGGGCTCCGCTCTGGGTTTCCACTGGGCCAAGCGCAATC
CAGAGCGCGTCAAAGGTATTGCATTTATGGAGTTCATCCGCCCTATCCCGACCTGGGACGAATGGCCAGA
ATTTGCCCGCGAGACCTTCCAGGCCTTCCGCACCAGCGGCGACCAAATGGGCCAGATCGAAAAAATTTTT
AAGGTGGTGTACCCTGTGGATGATCATCACTTTAAGGTGATCCTGCACTATGGCACACTGGTAATCGACG
GGGTTACGCCGAACATGATCGACTATTTCGGACGGCCGTATGAAGGCATCGCCGTGTTCGACGGCAAAAA
GATCACTGTAACAGGGACCCTGTGGAACGGCAACAAAATTATCGACGAGCGCCTGATCAACCCCGACGGC
TCCCTGCTGTTCCGAGTAACCATCAACGGAGTGACCGGCTGGCGGCTGTGCGAACGCATTCTGGCGGGTG
GCACCGGTGGCTCTGGCGGTACCGGTGGCTCTATGGTCTTCACACTCGAAGATTTCGTTGGGGACTGGCG
ACAGACAGCCGGCTACAACCTGGACCAAGTCCTTGAACAGGGAGGTGTGTCCAGTTTGTTTCAGAATCTC
GGGGTGTCCGTAACTCCGATCCAAAGGATTGTCCTGAGCGGTGAAAATGGGCTGAAGATCGACATCCATG
TCATCATCCCGTATGAAGGTCTGGACGTCGGCCGCAAGCTGATCATCGATCAGAACGTTTTTATCGAGGG
TACGCTGCCGATGGGTGTCGTCCGCCCGCTGACTGAAGTCGAGATGGACCATTACCGCGAGCCGTTCCTG
AATCCTGTTGACCGCGAGCCACTGTGGCGCTTCCCAAACGAGCTGCCAATCGCCGGTGAGCCAGCGAACA
TCGTCGCGCTGGTCGAAGAATACATGGACTGGCTGCACCAGTCCCCTGTCCCGAAGCTGCTGTTCTGGGG
CACCCCAGGCGTTCTGATCCCACCGGCCGAAGCCGCTCGCCTGGCCAAAAGCCTGCCTAACTGCAAGGCT
GTGGACATCGGCCCGGGTCTGAATCTGCTGCAAGAAGACAACCCGGACCTGATCGGCAGCGAGATCGCGC
GCTGGCTGTCTACTCTGGAGATTTCCGGTTAGGACCCAGCTTTCTTGTACAAAGTGGTGATAAACCCGCT
GATCAGCCTCGACTGTGCCTTCTAGTTGCCAGCCATCTGTTGTTTGCCCCTCCCCCGTGCCTTCCTTGAC
CCTGGAAGGTGCCACTCCCACTGTCCTTTCCTAATAAAATGAGGAAATTGCATCGCATTGTCTGAGTAGG
TGTCATTCTATTCTGGGGGGTGGGGTGGGGCAGGACAGCAAGGGGGAGGATTGGGAAGACAATAGCAGGC
ATGCTGGGGATGCGGTGGGCTCTATGGCTTCTGAGGCGGAAAGAACCAGCTGGGGCTCTAGGGGGTATCC
CC
[124 nt withheld, positions 2803-2926]
C
[91 nt withheld, positions 2928-3018]
A
[49 nt withheld, positions 3020-3068]
CCTTTGACGTTGGAGTCCACGTTCTTT
[37 nt withheld, positions 3096-3132]
ACCCTATCTCGGTCTATTCTTTTGATTTATAAGGGATTTTGCCGATTTCGGCCTATTGGTTAAAAAATGA
GCTGATTTAACAAAAATTTAACGCGAATTAATTCTGTGGAATGTGTGTCAGTTAGGGTGTGGAAAGTCCC
CAGGCTCCCCAGCAGGCAGAAGTATGCAAAGCATGCATCTCAATTAGTCAGCAACCAGGTGTGGAAAGTC
CCCAGGCTCCCCAGCAGGCAGAAGTATGCAAAGCATGCATCTCAATTAGTCAGCAACCATAGTCCCGCCC
CTAACTCCGCCCATCCCGCCCCTAACTCCGCCCAGTTCCGCCCATTCTCCGCCCCATGGCTGACTAATTT
TTTTTATTTATGCAGAGGCCGAGGCCGCCTCTGCCTCTGAGCTATTCCAGAAGTAGTGAGGAGGCTTTTT
TGGAGGCCTAGGCTTTTGCAAAAAGCTCCCGGGAGCTTGTATATCCATTTTCGGATCTGATCAAGAGACA
GGATGAGGATCGTTTCGCATGATTGAACAAGATGGATTGCACGCAGGTTCTCCGGCCGCTTGGGTGGAGA
GGCTATTCGGCTATGACTGGGCACAACAGACAATCGGCTGCTCTGATGCCGCCGTGTTCCGGCTGTCAGC
GCAGGGGCGCCCGGTTCTTTTTGTCAAGACCGACCTGTCCGGTGCCCTGAATGAACTGCAGGACGAGGCA
GCGCGGCTATCGTGGCTGGCCACGACGGGCGTTCCTTGCGCAGCTGTGCTCGACGTTGTCACTGAAGCGG
GAAGGGACTGGCTGCTATTGGGCGAAGTGCCGGGGCAGGATCTCCTGTCATCTCACCTTGCTCCTGCCGA
GAAAGTATCCATCATGGCTGATGCAATGCGGCGGCTGCATACGCTTGATCCGGCTACCTGCCCATTCGAC
CACCAAGCGAAACATCGCATCGAGCGAGCACGTACTCGGATGGAAGCCGGTCTTGTCGATCAGGATGATC
TGGACGAAGAGCATCAGGGGCTCGCGCCAGCCGAACTGTTCGCCAGGCTCAAGGCGCGCATGCCCGACGG
CGAGGATCTCGTCGTGACCCATGGCGATGCCTGCTTGCCGAATATCATGGTGGAAAATGGCCGCTTTTCT
GGATTCATCGACTGTGGCCGGCTGGGTGTGGCGGACCGCTATCAGGACATAGCGTTGGCTACCCGTGATA
TTGCTGAAGAGCTTGGCGGCGAATGGGCTGACCGCTTCCTCGTGCTTTACGGTATCGCCGCTCCCGATTC
GCAGCGCATCGCCTTCTATCGCCTTCTTGACGAGTTCTTCTGAGCGGGACTCTGGGGTTCGAAATGACCG
ACCAAGCGACGCCCAACCTGCCATCACGAGATTTCGATTCCACCGCCGCCTTCTATGAAAGGTTGGGCTT
CGGAATCGTTTTCCGGGACGCCGGCTGGATGATCCTCCAGCGCGGGGATCTCATGCTGGAGTTCTTCGCC
CACCCCAACTTGTTTATTGCAGCTTATAATGGTTACAAATAAAGCAATAGCATCACAAATTTCACAAATA
AAGCATTTTTTTCACTGCATTCTAGTTGTGGTTTGTCCAAACTCATCAATGTATCTTATCATGTCTGTAT
ACCGTCGACCTCTAGCTAGAGCTTGGCGTAATCATGGTCATAGCTGTTTCCTGTGTGAAATTGTTATCCG
CTCACAATTCCACACAACATACGAGCCGGAAGCATAAAGTGTAAAGCCTGGGGTGCCTAATGAGTGAGCT
AACTCACATTAATTGCGTTGCGCTCACTGCCCGCTTTCCAGTCGGGAAACCTGTCGTGCCAGCTGCATTA
ATGAATCGGCCAACGCGCGGGGAGAGGCGGTTTGCGTATTGGGCGCTCTTCCGCTTCCTCGCTCACTGAC
TCGCTGCGCTCGGTCGTTCGGCTGCGGCGAGCGGTATCAGCTCACTCAAAGGCGGTAATACGGTTATCCA
CAGAATCAGGGGATAACGCAGGAAAGAACATGTGAGCAAAAGGCCAGCAAAAGGCCAGGAACCGTAAAAA
GGCCGCGTTGCTGGCGTTTTTCCATAGGCTCCGCCCCCCTGACGAGCATCACAAAAATCGACGCTCAAGT
TAGAGGTGGCGAAACCCGACAGGACTATAAAGATACCAGGCGTTTCCCCCTGGAAGCTCCCTCGTGCGCT
CTCCTGTTCCGACCCTGCCGCTTACCGGATACCTGTCCGCCTTTCTCCCTTCGGGAAGCGTGGCGCTTTC
TCATAGCTCACGCTGTAGGTATCTCAGTTCGGTGTAGGTCGTTCGCTCCAAGCTGGGCTGTGTGCACGAA
CCCCCCGTTCAGCCCGACCGCTGCGCCTTATCCGGTAACTATCGTCTTGAGTCCAACCCGGTAAGACACG
ACTTATCGCCACTGGCAGCAGCCACTGGTAACAGGATTAGCAGAGCGAGGTATGTAGGCGGTGCTACAGA
GTTCTTGAAGTGGTGGCCTAACTACGGCTACACTAGAAGAACAGTATTTGGTATCTGCGCTCTGCTGAAG
CCAGTTACCTTCGGAAAAAGAGTTGGTAGCTCTTGATCCGGCAAACAAACCACCGCTGGTAGCGGTGGTT
TTTTTGTTTGCAAGCAGCAGATTACGCGCAGAAAAAAAGGATCTCAAGAAGATCCTTTGATCTTTTCTAC
GGGGTCTGACGCTCAGTGGAACGAAAACTCACGTTAAGGGATTTTGGTCATGAGATTATCAAAAAGGATC
TTCACCTAGATCCTTTTAAATTAAAAATGAAGTTTTAAATCAATCTAAAGTATATATGAGTAAACTTGGT
CTGACAGTTACCAATGCTTAATCAGTGAGGCACCTATCTCAGCGATCTGTCTATTTCGTTCATCCATAGT
TGCCTGACTCCCCGTCGTGTAGATAACTACGATACGGGAGGGCTTACCATCTGGCCCCAGTGCTGCAATG
ATACCGCGAGACCCACGCTCACCGGCTCCAGATTTATCAGCAATAAACCAGCCAGCCGGAAGGGCCGAGC
GCAGAAGTGGTCCTGCAACTTTATCCGCCTCCATCCAGTCTATTAATTGTTGCCGGGAAGCTAGAGTAAG
TAGTTCGCCAGTTAATAGTTTGCGCAACGTTGTTGCCATTGCTACAGGCATCGTGGTGTCACGCTCGTCG
TTTGGTATGGCTTCATTCAGCTCCGGTTCCCAACGATCAAGGCGAGTTACATGATCCCCCATGTTGTGCA
AAAAAGCGGTTAGCTCCTTCGGTCCTCCGATCGTTGTCAGAAGTAAGTTGGCCGCAGTGTTATCACTCAT
GGTTATGGCAGCACTGCATAATTCTCTTACTGTCATGCCATCCGTAAGATGCTTTTCTGTGACTGGTGAG
TACTCAACCAAGTCATTCTGAGAATAGTGTATGCGGCGACCGAGTTGCTCTTGCCCGGCGTCAATACGGG
ATAATACCGCGCCACATAGCAGAACTTTAAAAGTGCTCATCATTGGAAAACGTTCTTCGGGGCGAAAACT
CTCAAGGATCTTACCGCTGTTGAGATCCAGTTCGATGTAACCCACTCGTGCACCCAACTGATCTTCAGCA
TCTTTTACTTTCACCAGCGTTTCTGGGTGAGCAAAAACAGGAAGGCAAAATGCCGCAAAAAAGGGAATAA
GGGCGACACGGAAATGTTGAATACTCATACTCTTCCTTTTTCAATATTATTGAAGCATTTATCAGGGTTA
TTGTCTCATGAGCGGATACATATTTGAATGTATTTAGAAAAATAAACAAATAGGGGTTCCGCGCACATTT
CCCCGAAAAGTGCCACCTGACGTC
Features (pLannotate 1.2.2; 27 found; start..end, strand, type, name):
     28..80      -  misc_feature   bom (fragment): basis of mobility region from pBR322
    235..614     +  enhancer       CMV enhancer: human cytomegalovirus immediate early enhancer
    615..818     +  promoter       CMV promoter: human cytomegalovirus (CMV) immediate early promoter
    814..847     +  LTR            5' LTR (truncated) (fragment): truncated 5' long terminal repeat (LTR) from HIV-1
    863..881     +  promoter       T7 promoter: promoter for bacteriophage T7 RNA polymerase
    914..955     +  CDS            V5 tag: epitope tag from simian virus 5
    956..976     +  CDS            TEV site: tobacco etch virus (TEV) protease recognition and cleavage site
   1007..1031    +  protein_bind   attB1: mutant version of attB; recombination site for the Gateway® BP reaction BP Clonase™
   1049..1505    +  CDS            HaloTag® (fragment): modified bacterial dehalogenase that forms covalent bonds with chloroalkane derivatives
   1505..1816    +  CDS            Nluc (fragment): NanoLuc® luciferase human codon-optimized
   1853..2053    +  CDS            Nluc (fragment): NanoLuc® luciferase human codon-optimized
   2054..2478    +  CDS            HaloTag® (fragment): modified bacterial dehalogenase that forms covalent bonds with chloroalkane derivatives
   2484..2508    -  protein_bind   attB2: mutant version of attB; recombination site for the Gateway® BP reaction BP Clonase™
   2533..2757    +  polyA_signal   bGH poly(A) signal: bovine growth hormone polyadenylation signal
   2761..2782    +  promoter       SV40 promoter (fragment): SV40 enhancer and early promoter
   2803..3231    +  rep_origin     f1 ori (sequence partly withheld): f1 bacteriophage origin of replication; arrow indicates direction of (+) strand synthesis
   3245..3574    +  promoter       SV40 promoter: SV40 enhancer and early promoter
   3641..4432    +  CDS            neo: KKA2_KLEPN - Also known as kan, nptII. Experimental evidence at protein level: Swiss-Prot protein existence level 1. Resistance to kanamycin, neomycin, paromomycin, ribostamycin, butirosin and gentamicin B. From Klebsiella pneumoniae.
   4456..4614    +  CDS            ble (fragment): BLE_KLEPN - Experimental evidence at protein level: Swiss-Prot protein existence level 1. Binding protein with a strong affinity to the bleomycin family of antibiotics. Binds to CL990; an antimitotic-antibiotic compound. From Klebsiella pneumoniae.
   4609..4730    +  polyA_signal   SV40 poly(A) signal: SV40 polyadenylation signal
   4803..4819    -  protein_bind   lac operator: The lac repressor binds to the lac operator to inhibit transcription in E. coli. This inhibition can be relieved by adding lactose or isopropyl-β-D-thiogalactopyranoside (IPTG). lac repressor encoded by lacI
   4827..4857    -  promoter       lac promoter: promoter for the E. coli lac operon
   4872..4893    -  protein_bind   CAP binding site: CAP binding activates transcription in the presence of cAMP. E. coli catabolite activator protein
   4906..4998    -  CDS            lacI (fragment): lac repressor; lacI; The lac repressor binds to the lac operator to inhibit transcription in E. coli. This inhibition can be relieved by adding lactose or isopropyl-β-D-thiogalactopyranoside (IPTG).
   5181..5769    -  rep_origin     ori: high-copy-number ColE1/pMB1/pBR322/pUC origin of replication
   5940..6800    -  CDS            AmpR: β-lactamase; bla; confers resistance to ampicillin, carbenicillin, and related antibiotics
   6801..6905    -  promoter       AmpR promoter: bla
