[The description below was written by a language model from this plasmid's Addgene catalogue record and pLannotate feature annotations shown in this document.]
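Description:
pCDNA3.1-H-Luc_cyto is a mammalian expression plasmid of about 6.9 kb, built on the pcDNA3.1 backbone, that produces the synthetic chimeric luciferase H-Luc in the cytosol. It is maintained in E. coli at high copy through a ColE1/pUC-type origin with ampicillin selection (AmpR under its own bla promoter), and it also carries an f1 origin. For stable selection in mammalian cells, an SV40 early promoter drives the neomycin phosphotransferase gene, followed by an SV40 polyadenylation signal, giving G418 resistance.

The payload sits between the CMV immediate-early enhancer/promoter and the bovine growth hormone poly(A) signal, with a T7 promoter just upstream of the coding region. The feature tables show how the chimera is arranged: an N-terminal portion of HaloTag is followed by two NanoLuc fragments, and then by the remaining HaloTag portion. This fits the catalogue description of a circularly permuted NanoLuc inserted into HaloTag7. Upstream of this cassette the annotation finds a V5 epitope and a TEV protease site, and attB1 and attB2 Gateway recombination sites flank the insert. The record does not say whether the V5 and TEV elements are translated in frame with H-Luc. No targeting signal is annotated, in keeping with the stated cytosolic localization.

HaloTag reacts covalently with chloroalkane ligands, so a fluorophore-bearing ligand can be attached close to the luciferase. NanoLuc emission can then be passed to that fluorophore by BRET, and the associated publication title indicates that this is used to tune the emission wavelength. The depositor sequence and the repository sequence differ by only three nucleotides in length and give the same annotations.
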