Addgene plasmid #113929: pCDNA3.1-H-Luc_cyto
Purpose: Plasmid encoding the cytosolic localization of the chimeric HaloTag7-NanoLucCP fusion H-Luc in mammalian cells for BRET
Depositing lab: Kai Johnsson. Depositing organization: Max Planck Institute for Medical Research. Publication: Luciferases with Tunable Emission Wavelengths. Hiblot J, Yu Q, Sabbadini MDB, Reymond L, Xue L, Schena A, Sallin O, Hill N, Griss R, Johnsson K. Angew Chem Int Ed Engl. 2017 Nov 13;56(46):14556-14560. doi: 10.1002/anie.201708277. Epub 2017 Oct 9. PubMed 28941028.
Backbone
  Vector backbone: pcDNA3.1
  Backbone manufacturer: ThermoFisher Scientific
  Backbone size w/o insert (bp): 5428
  Total vector size (bp): 6933
  Vector type: Mammalian Expression, Luciferase
  Selectable markers: Neomycin (select with G418)
Growth in bacteria
  Bacterial resistance: Ampicillin, 100 μg/mL
  Growth temperature: 37°C
  Growth strain: DH5alpha
  Copy number: High Copy
Gene/Insert
  Gene/Insert name: H-Luc
  Species: Synthetic
  Insert size (bp): 1437
  Promoter: CMV
  Cloning method: Gibson Cloning
  Sequencing primers: 5′ CMV_Fwd; 3′ BGH_Rev
Terms and licenses: Academic/Nonprofit Terms; Industry Terms: Not Available to Industry
How to cite: pCDNA3.1-H-Luc_cyto was a gift from Kai Johnsson (Addgene plasmid # 113929 ; http://n2t.net/addgene:113929 ; RRID:Addgene_113929)
